Addgene plasmid #81342: pDONR223_OR2G6_p.K236M
Purpose: Gateway Donor vector containing OR2G6 , part of the Target Accelerator Plasmid Collection.
Depositing lab: Jesse Boehm & William Hahn & David Root. Depositing organization: Broad Institute. Publication: Systematic Functional Interrogation of Rare Cancer Variants Identifies Oncogenic Alleles. Kim E, Ilic N, Shrestha Y, Zou L, Kamburov A, Zhu C, Yang X, Lubonja R, Tran N, Nguyen C, Lawrence MS, Piccioni F, Bagul M, Doench JG, Chouinard CR, Wu X, Hogstrom L, Natoli T, Tamayo P, Horn H, Corsello SM, Lage K, Root DE, Subramanian A, Golub TR, Getz G, Boehm JS, Hahn WC. Cancer Discov. 2016 Jul;6(7):714-26. doi: 10.1158/2159-8290.CD-16-0160. Epub 2016 May 4. PubMed 27147599.
Backbone
  Vector backbone: pDONR223
  Backbone manufacturer: Invitrogen
  Backbone size w/o insert (bp): 2790
  Vector type: Gateway Entry vector
Growth in bacteria
  Bacterial resistance: Spectinomycin, 50 μg/mL
  Growth temperature: 37°C
  Growth strain: DH5alpha
  Copy number: High Copy
Gene/Insert
  Gene/Insert name: OR2G6
  Species: H. sapiens (human)
  Mutation: K236M
  GenBank ID: NM_001013355.1
  Entrez Gene: OR2G6
  Promoter: None
  Cloning method: Gateway Cloning
  Sequencing primers: 5′ M13pUC-fwd; 3′ M13-Rev
Terms and licenses: Academic/Nonprofit Terms; Industry Terms: Not Available to Industry
Depositor comments: Open state: NO stop codon immediately follows insert
How to cite: pDONR223_OR2G6_p.K236M was a gift from Jesse Boehm & William Hahn & David Root (Addgene plasmid # 81342 ; http://n2t.net/addgene:81342 ; RRID:Addgene_81342)
