[The description below was written by a language model from this plasmid's Addgene catalogue record and pLannotate feature annotations shown in this document.]
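Description:
pDONR223_OR2G6_p.K236M is a Gateway entry clone built on the Invitrogen pDONR223 backbone, carrying the human olfactory receptor gene OR2G6 with a lysine-to-methionine substitution at residue 236. It is a purely bacterial shuttle plasmid of about 3.7 kb. It replicates from a high-copy ColE1/pUC-type origin and is selected with spectinomycin through the aadA (SmR) aminoglycoside adenylyltransferase gene, which lies downstream of a class 1 integron Pc promoter fragment. The short gentamicin-resistance, lacZα and lacI fragments in the annotation appear to be backbone remnants rather than functional units. The rrnB T1 and T2 terminators sit upstream of the cloning region, where they help insulate the insert from read-through transcription.

The OR2G6 coding sequence spans roughly 950 bp and is flanked on both sides by attL recombination sites. The annotation software labels both as attL3 variants, in opposite orientations. These sites allow the open reading frame to be moved directionally into attR-containing destination vectors by an LR Clonase reaction. The record lists no promoter for the insert. The only promoter near it is a T7 promoter beyond its 3′ end on the opposite strand, so the gene is not meant to be expressed from this plasmid. The clone is in the "open" configuration, with no stop codon directly after the insert, which permits in-frame C-terminal fusions to tags or reporters supplied by the destination vector. The plasmid belongs to the Target Accelerator Plasmid Collection, a set of variant alleles assembled for systematic functional testing of rare cancer-associated mutations, and it serves as the source clone for generating expression constructs of this variant.
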