Features (pLannotate 1.2.2; 12 found; start..end, strand, type, name):
     38..74      -  CDS            lacZα (fragment): LacZα fragment of β-galactosidase; lacZ fragment
     91..186     +  protein_bind   attL3: mutant version of attL; recombination site for the Gateway® LR reaction LR Clonase™
    192..1139    +  CDS            OR2G6: OR2G6_HUMAN - Experimental evidence at protein level: Swiss-Prot protein existence level 1. Odorant receptor. From Homo sapiens (Human).
   1144..1239    -  protein_bind   attL3: mutant version of attL; recombination site for the Gateway® LR reaction LR Clonase™
   1258..1276    -  promoter       T7 promoter: promoter for bacteriophage T7 RNA polymerase
   1466..1489    +  promoter       Pc promoter (fragment): intI1 (promoter lies within the coding sequence); class 1 integron promoter
   1665..1721    +  CDS            GmR (fragment): gentamycin acetyltransferase; aacC1; confers resistance to gentamycin
   1728..2519    +  CDS            SmR: aminoglycoside adenylyltransferase (Murphy, 1985); aadA; confers resistance to spectinomycin and streptomycin
   2612..3200    +  rep_origin     ori: high-copy-number ColE1/pMB1/pBR322/pUC origin of replication
   3383..3475    +  CDS            lacI (fragment): lac repressor; lacI; The lac repressor binds to the lac operator to inhibit transcription in E. coli. This inhibition can be relieved by adding lactose or isopropyl-β-D-thiogalactopyranoside (IPTG).
   3530..3557    -  terminator     rrnB T2 terminator: transcription terminator T2 from the E. coli rrnB gene
   3689..3732    +  terminator     rrnB T1 terminator: Escherichia coli rrnB; transcription terminator T1 from the E. coli rrnB gene
>Addgene plasmid #81342 | pDONR223_OR2G6_p.K236M | addgene full sequence | sequence record 168491 | Addgene NGS Result
GGCAGTTCCCTACTCTCGCGTTAACGCTAGCATGGATGTTTTCCCAGTCACGACGTTGTAAAACGACGGC
CAGTCTTAAGCTCGGGCCCCAAATAATGATTTTATTTTGACTGATAGTGACCTGTTCGTTGCAACAAATT
GATGAGCAATGCTTTTTTATAATGCCAACTTTGTACAAAAAAGTTGGCACCATGGAGGAAACCAACAACA
GCTCTGAAAAGGGATTTCTTCTCCTGGGATTTTCAGATCAGCCTCAGCTAGAGAGGTTTCTTTTTGCCAT
CATTTTGTACTTCTACGTCTTGAGCCTTCTGGGGAACACTGCCCTCATACTAGTATGTTGTCTGGACTCC
AGACTCCACACTCCAATGTACTTCTTCCTCAGCAACCTCTCGTGTGTGGACATCTGCTTTACCACCAGTG
TTGCCCCACAGTTGCTGGTTACCATGAATAAGAAAGACAAAACCATGAGCTACGGTGGCTGTGTGGCCCA
GCTCTACGTGGCCATGGGGTTGGGCTCGTCTGAGTGTATTCTCTTGGCCGTCATGGCTTATGACCGCTAT
GCTGCTGTCTGCCGGCCACTGCGCTACATAGCCATTATGCACCCCAGGTTCTGTGCGTCTCTGGCCGGTG
GAGCATGGCTCAGCGGCCTCATCACCTCCCTAATTCAGTGCTCCCTCACTGTGCAGCTGCCCCTCTGTGG
TCATCGCACACTGGATCATATTTTCTGTGAGGTGCCAGTGCTCATCAAACTGGCCTGTGTGGATACGACT
TTCAACGAGGCAGAACTCTTTGTGGCCAGTGTAGTCTTTCTAATTGTCCCGGTGTTACTCATCTTAGTCT
CCTATGGCTTTATCACTCAAGCTGTGTTAAGGATAAAATCAGCTGCGGGCCGCCAAATGGCCTTTGGGAC
CTGTTCGTCTCACCTGGTTGTGGTCATCATTTTCTATGGGACCATCATATTCATGTACCTTCAACCGGCC
AATAGGAGATCCAAAAACCAGGGAAAGTTTGTTTCTCTTTTCTATACCATAGTCACCCCACTTTTAAACC
CCATTATCTACACTCTGAGAAACAAAGATGTGAAAGGGGCCTTGAGGACCCTGATACTGGGTAGTGCTGC
TGGACAAAGCCACAAGGACTTGCCAACTTTCTTGTACAAAGTTGGCATTATAAGAAAGCATTGCTTATCA
ATTTGTTGCAACGAACAGGTCACTATCAGTCAAAATAAAATCATTATTTGCCATCCAGCTGATATCCCCT
ATAGTGAGTCGTATTACATGGTCATAGCTGTTTCCTGGCAGCTCTGGCCCGTGTCTCAAAATCTCTGATG
TTACATTGCACAAGATAAAAATATATCATCATGCCTCCTCTAGACCAGCCAGGACAGAAATGCCTCGACT
TCGCTGCTACCCAAGGTTGCCGGGTGACGCACACCGTGGAAACGGATGAAGGCACGAACCCAGTGGACAT
AAGCCTGTTCGGTTCGTAAGCTGTAATGCAAGTAGCGTATGCGCTCACGCAACTGGTCCAGAACCTTGAC
CGAACGCAGCGGTGGTAACGGCGCAGTGGCGGTTTTCATGGCTTGTTATGACTGTTTTTTTGGGGTACAG
TCTATGCCTCGGGCATCCAAGCAGCAAGCGCGTTACGCCGTGGGTCGATGTTTGATGTTATGGAGCAGCA
ACGATGTTACGCAGCAGGGCAGTCGCCCTAAAACAAAGTTAAACATTATGAGGGAAGCGGTGATCGCCGA
AGTATCGACTCAACTATCAGAGGTAGTTGGCGTCATCGAGCGCCATCTCGAACCGACGTTGCTGGCCGTA
CATTTGTACGGCTCCGCAGTGGATGGCGGCCTGAAGCCACACAGTGATATTGATTTGCTGGTTACGGTGA
CCGTAAGGCTTGATGAAACAACGCGGCGAGCTTTGATCAACGACCTTTTGGAAACTTCGGCTTCCCCTGG
AGAGAGCGAGATTCTCCGCGCTGTAGAAGTCACCATTGTTGTGCACGACGACATCATTCCGTGGCGTTAT
CCAGCTAAGCGCGAACTGCAATTTGGAGAATGGCAGCGCAATGACATTCTTGCAGGTATCTTCGAGCCAG
CCACGATCGACATTGATCTGGCTATCTTGCTGACAAAAGCAAGAGAACATAGCGTTGCCTTGGTAGGTCC
AGCGGCGGAGGAACTCTTTGATCCGGTTCCTGAACAGGATCTATTTGAGGCGCTAAATGAAACCTTAACG
CTATGGAACTCGCCGCCCGACTGGGCTGGCGATGAGCGAAATGTAGTGCTTACGTTGTCCCGCATTTGGT
ACAGCGCAGTAACCGGCAAAATCGCGCCGAAGGATGTCGCTGCCGACTGGGCAATGGAGCGCCTGCCGGC
CCAGTATCAGCCCGTCATACTTGAAGCTAGACAGGCTTATCTTGGACAAGAAGAAGATCGCTTGGCCTCG
CGCGCAGATCAGTTGGAAGAATTTGTCCACTACGTGAAAGGCGAGATCACCAAGGTAGTCGGCAAATAAC
CCTCGAGCCACCCATGACCAAAATCCCTTAACGTGAGTTACGCGTCGTTCCACTGAGCGTCAGACCCCGT
AGAAAAGATCAAAGGATCTTCTTGAGATCCTTTTTTTCTGCGCGTAATCTGCTGCTTGCAAACAAAAAAA
CCACCGCTACCAGCGGTGGTTTGTTTGCCGGATCAAGAGCTACCAACTCTTTTTCCGAAGGTAACTGGCT
TCAGCAGAGCGCAGATACCAAATACTGTTCTTCTAGTGTAGCCGTAGTTAGGCCACCACTTCAAGAACTC
TGTAGCACCGCCTACATACCTCGCTCTGCTAATCCTGTTACCAGTGGCTGCTGCCAGTGGCGATAAGTCG
TGTCTTACCGGGTTGGACTCAAGACGATAGTTACCGGATAAGGCGCAGCGGTCGGGCTGAACGGGGGGTT
CGTGCACACAGCCCAGCTTGGAGCGAACGACCTACACCGAACTGAGATACCTACAGCGTGAGCTATGAGA
AAGCGCCACGCTTCCCGAAGGGAGAAAGGCGGACAGGTATCCGGTAAGCGGCAGGGTCGGAACAGGAGAG
CGCACGAGGGAGCTTCCAGGGGGAAACGCCTGGTATCTTTATAGTCCTGTCGGGTTTCGCCACCTCTGAC
TTGAGCGTCGATTTTTGTGATGCTCGTCAGGGGGGCGGAGCCTATGGAAAAACGCCAGCAACGCGGCCTT
TTTACGGTTCCTGGCCTTTTGCTGGCCTTTTGCTCACATGTTCTTTCCTGCGTTATCCCCTGATTCTGTG
GATAACCGTATTACCGCCTTTGAGTGAGCTGATACCGCTCGCCGCAGCCGAACGACCGAGCGCAGCGAGT
CAGTGAGCGAGGAAGCGGAAGAGCGCCCAATACGCAAACCGCCTCTCCCCGCGCGTTGGCCGATTCATTA
ATGCAGCTGGCACGACAGGTTTCCCGACTGGAAAGCGGGCAGTGAGCGCAACGCAATTAATACGCGTACC
GCTAGCCAGGAAGAGTTTGTAGAAACGCAAAAAGGCCATCCGTCAGGATGGCCTTCTGCTTAGTTTGATG
CCTGGCAGTTTATGGCGGGCGTCCTGCCCGCCACCCTCCGGGCCGTTGCTTCACAACGTTCAAATCCGCT
CCCGGCGGATTTGTCCTACTCAGGAGAGCGTTCACCGACAAACAACAGATAAAACGAAAGGCCCAGTCTT
CCGACTGAGCCTTTCGTTTTATTTGATGCCT
