>Addgene plasmid #81342 | pDONR223_OR2G6_p.K236M | depositor partial sequence | sequence record 154661 | Insert sequence
ATGGAGGAAACCAACAACAGCTCTGAAAAGGGATTTCTTCTCCTGGGATTTTCAGATCAGCCTCAGCTAG
AGAGGTTTCTTTTTGCCATCATTTTGTACTTCTACGTCTTGAGCCTTCTGGGGAACACTGCCCTCATACT
AGTATGTTGTCTGGACTCCAGACTCCACACTCCAATGTACTTCTTCCTCAGCAACCTCTCGTGTGTGGAC
ATCTGCTTTACCACCAGTGTTGCCCCACAGTTGCTGGTTACCATGAATAAGAAAGACAAAACCATGAGCT
ACGGTGGCTGTGTGGCCCAGCTCTACGTGGCCATGGGGTTGGGCTCGTCTGAGTGTATTCTCTTGGCCGT
CATGGCTTATGACCGCTATGCTGCTGTCTGCCGGCCACTGCGCTACATAGCCATTATGCACCCCAGGTTC
TGTGCGTCTCTGGCCGGTGGAGCATGGCTCAGCGGCCTCATCACCTCCCTAATTCAGTGCTCCCTCACTG
TGCAGCTGCCCCTCTGTGGTCATCGCACACTGGATCATATTTTCTGTGAGGTGCCAGTGCTCATCAAACT
GGCCTGTGTGGATACGACTTTCAACGAGGCAGAACTCTTTGTGGCCAGTGTAGTCTTTCTAATTGTCCCG
GTGTTACTCATCTTAGTCTCCTATGGCTTTATCACTCAAGCTGTGTTAAGGATAAAATCAGCTGCGGGCC
GCCAAATGGCCTTTGGGACCTGTTCGTCTCACCTGGTTGTGGTCATCATTTTCTATGGGACCATCATATT
CATGTACCTTCAACCGGCCAATAGGAGATCCAAAAACCAGGGAAAGTTTGTTTCTCTTTTCTATACCATA
GTCACCCCACTTTTAAACCCCATTATCTACACTCTGAGAAACAAAGATGTGAAAGGGGCCTTGAGGACCC
TGATACTGGGTAGTGCTGCTGGACAAAGCCACAAGGAC
